Addgene plasmid #64972: human syndecan 2 FAAF
Purpose: Constitutive expression in mammalian cells
Depositing lab: Enric Espel. Depositing organization: Universitat de Barcelona. Publication: The PDZ-binding domain of syndecan-2 inhibits LFA-1 high-affinity conformation. Rovira-Clave X, Angulo-Ibanez M, Reina M, Espel E. Cell Signal. 2014 Jul;26(7):1489-99. doi: 10.1016/j.cellsig.2014.03.012. Epub 2014 Mar 21. PubMed 24662262.
Backbone
  Vector backbone: pcDNA3
  Backbone size w/o insert (bp): 5400
  Vector type: Mammalian Expression
  Selectable markers: Neomycin (select with G418)
Growth in bacteria
  Bacterial resistance: Ampicillin, 100 μg/mL
  Growth temperature: 37°C
  Growth strain: DH5alpha
  Copy number: Low Copy
Gene/Insert
  Gene/Insert name: syndecan 2
  Species: H. sapiens (human)
  Mutation: Y179F, S187A, S188A, Y191F
  Entrez Gene: SDC2 (a.k.a. CD362, HSPG, HSPG1, SYND2)
  Promoter: CMV
  Cloning method: Unknown
  Sequencing primers: 5′ CMV-F; 3′ BGH-rev
Terms and licenses: Academic/Nonprofit Terms; Industry Terms: Not Available to Industry
Depositor comments: Cloning by PCR using oligo (ccactgcttactggcatgcggcgcgcgtggatc) that links the 3' region of CMV promoter of pCDNA3 to the SDC2 signal peptide and the oligo (ctagaaggcacagtcgcagtgatctcataaaatagagacac) that links the polyadenilation site of bovine growth hormone in pcDNA3 to the 3'UTR of SDC2 (FAAF).
How to cite: human syndecan 2 FAAF was a gift from Enric Espel (Addgene plasmid # 64972 ; http://n2t.net/addgene:64972 ; RRID:Addgene_64972)
