[The description below was written by a language model from this plasmid's Addgene catalogue record.]
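Description:
Human syndecan 2 FAAF is a mammalian expression plasmid built on the pcDNA3 backbone (about 5.4 kb without insert) for constitutive expression of a mutant form of human syndecan-2 (SDC2, also known as CD362, HSPG1 or SYND2), a transmembrane heparan sulfate proteoglycan. It is propagated in E. coli under ampicillin selection and is recorded as low copy. For mammalian cells it carries a neomycin resistance marker, so stable transfectants can be selected with G418.

The SDC2 coding sequence is driven by the CMV promoter, a strong constitutive viral promoter, and transcripts are terminated by the bovine growth hormone polyadenylation signal of pcDNA3. According to the depositor's comments, the insert was introduced by a PCR-based approach using oligonucleotides that join the 3' end of the CMV promoter region directly to the SDC2 signal peptide sequence, and the SDC2 3'UTR to the BGH polyadenylation site. The insert therefore begins at the native signal peptide and retains some SDC2 3' untranslated sequence. No epitope tag or reporter is recorded.

The name "FAAF" reflects four substitutions: Y179F, S187A, S188A and Y191F. These replace two tyrosines with phenylalanine and two serines with alanine, changes of the type commonly used to remove potential phosphorylation sites, although the record does not explicitly state this rationale. The associated publication concerns the PDZ-binding domain of syndecan-2 and its inhibition of the high-affinity conformation of the integrin LFA-1, which suggests that the plasmid serves as a mutant for comparison with other syndecan-2 variants in studies of syndecan-2 signalling in transfected mammalian cells. No feature table was supplied, so other backbone elements cannot be confirmed from the record.
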