>Addgene plasmid #64972 | human syndecan 2 FAAF | depositor partial sequence | sequence record 109773 | human syndecan 2 FAAF sequence 882 bps
AGGTGGGAGTCTTATAAGCAGACTCTCTGGCTAACTAGAGAACCCACTGCTTACTGGCATGCGGCGCGCG
TGGATCCTGCTCACCTTGGGCTTGGTGGCCTGCGTGTCGGCGGAGTCGAGAGCAGAGCTGACATCTGATA
AAGACATGTACCTTGACAACAGCTCCATTGAAGAAGCTTCAGGAGTGTATCCTATTGATGACGATGACTA
CGCTTCTGCGTCTGGCTCGGGAGCTGATGAGGATGTAGAGAGTCCAGAGCTGACAACAACTCGACCACTT
CCAAAGATACTGTTGACTAGTGCTGCTCCAAAAGTGGAAACCACGACGCTGAATATACAGAACAAGATAC
CTGCTCAGACAAAGTCACCTGAAGAAACTGATAAAGAGAAAGTTCACCTCTCTGACTCAGAAAGGAAAAT
GGACCCAGCCGAAGAGGATACAAATGTGTATACTGAGAAACACTCAGACAGTCTGTTTAAACGGACAGAA
GTCCTAGCAGCTGTCATTGCTGGTGGAGTTATTGGCTTTCTCTTTGCAATTTTTCTTATCCTGCTGTTGG
TGTATCGCATGAGAAAGAAGGATGAAGGAAGCTTCGACCTTGGAGAACGCAAACCAGCCGCCGCTGCTTT
CCAGAAGGCACCTACTAAGGAGTTTTATGCGTAAAACTCCAACTTAGTGTCTCTATTTATGAGATCACTG
CGACTGTGCCTTCTAGTTGCCAGCCATCTGTTGTTTGCCCCTCCCCCGTGCCTTCCTTGACCCTGGAAGG
TGCCACTCCCACTGTCCTTTCCTAATAAAATGAGGAAATTGCATCGCATTGTCTGAGTAGGTGTCATTCT
ATTCTGGGGGTGGGGTGGGGCAGGACAGCAAGGGGGAGGATT
