>Addgene plasmid #64972 | human syndecan 2 FAAF | addgene partial sequence | sequence record 112839 | CMV-F 5'-CGCAAATGGGCGGTAGGCGTG-3'
CTATATAAGCAGAGCTCTCTGGCTAACTAGAGAACCCACTGCTTACTGGCATGCGGCGCGCGTGGATCCT
GCTCACCTTGGGCTTGGTGGCCTGCGTGTCGGCGGAGTCGAGAGCAGAGCTGACATCTGATAAAGACATG
TACCTTGACAACAGCTCCATTGAAGAAGCTTCAGGAGTGTATCCTATTGATGACGATGACTACGCTTCTG
CGTCTGGCTCGGGAGCTGATGAGGATGTAGAGAGTCCAGAGCTGACAACAACTCGACCACTTCCAAAGAT
ACTGTTGACTAGTGCTGCTCCAAAAGTGGAAACCACGACGCTGAATATACAGAACAAGATACCTGCTCAG
ACAAAGTCACCTGAAGAAACTGATAAAGAGAAAGTTCACCTCTCTGACTCAGAAAGGAAAATGGACCCAG
CCGAAGAGGATACAAATGTGTATACTGAGAAACACTCAGACAGTCTGTTTAAACGGACAGAAGTCCTAGC
AGCTGTCATTGCTGGTGGAGTTATTGGCTTTCTCTTTGCAATTTTTCTTATCCTGCTGTTGGTGTATCGC
ATGAGAAAGAAGGATGAAGGAAGCTTCGACCTTGGAGAACGCAAACCAGCCGCCGCTGCTTTCCAGAAGG
CACCTACTAAGGAGTTTTATGCGTAAAACTCCAACTTAGTGTCTCTATTTATGAGATCACTGCGACTGTG
CCTTCTAGTTGCCAGCCATCTGTTGTTTGCCCCTCCCCCGTGCCTTCCTTGACCCTGGAAGGTGCCACTC
CCACTGTCCTTTCCTAATAAAATGAGGAAATTGCATCGCATTGTCTGAGTAGGTGTCATTCTATTCTGGG
GGGTGGGGTGGGGCAGGACAGCAAGGGGGAGGATTGGGAAGACAATAGCAGGCATGCTGGGGATGCGGTG
GGCTCTATGGCTTCTGAGGCGGAAAGAACCAGCTGGGGCTCTAGGGGGTATCCCC
[72 nt withheld, positions 966-1037]
