>Addgene plasmid #64972 | human syndecan 2 FAAF | addgene partial sequence | sequence record 112840 | SV40pro-F 5'-TATTTATGCAGAGGCCGAGG-3'
ATTCCAGAAGTAGTGAGGAGGCTTTTTTGGAGGCCTAGGCTTTTGCAAAAAGCTCCCGGGAGCTTGTATA
TCCATTTTCGGATCTGATCAAGAGACAGGATGAGGATCGTTTCGCATGATTGAACAAGATGGATTGCACG
CAGGTTCTCCGGCCGCTTGGGTGGAGAGGCTATTCGGCTATGACTGGGCACAACAGACAATCGGCTGCTC
TGATGCCGCCGTGTTCCGGCTGTCAGCGCAGGGGCGCCCGGTTCTTTTTGTCAAGACCGACCTGTCCGGT
GCCCTGAATGAACTGCAGGACGAGGCAGCGCGGCTATCGTGGCTGGCCACGACGGGCGTTCCTTGCGCAG
CTGTGCTCGACGTTGTCACTGAAGCGGGAAGGGACTGGCTGCTATTGGGCGAAGTGCCGGGGCAGGATCT
CCTGTCATCTCACCTTGCTCCTGCCGAGAAAGTATCCATCATGGCTGATGCAATGCGGCGGCTGCATACG
CTTGATCCGGCTACCTGCCCATTCGACCACCAAGCGAAACATCGCATCGAGCGAGCACGTACTCGGATGG
AAGCCGGTCTTGTCGATCAGGATGATCTGGACGAAGAGCATCAGGGGCTCGCGCCAGCCGAACTGTTCGC
CAGGCTCAAGGCGCGCATGCCCGACGGCGAGGATCTCGTCGTGACCCATGGCGATGCCTGCTTGCCGAAT
ATCATGGTGGAAAATGGCCGCTTTTCTGGATTCATCGACTGTGGCCGGCTGGGTGTGGCGGACCGCTATC
AGGACATAGCGTTGGCTACCCGTGATATTGCTGAAGAGCTTGGCGGCGAATGGGCTGACCGCTTCCTCGT
GCTTTACGGTATCGCCGCTCCCGATTCGCAGCGCATCGCCTTCTATCGCCTTCTTGACGAGTTCTTCTGA
GCGGGACTCTGGGGTTCGAAATGACCGACCAAGCGACGCCCAACCTGCCATCACGAGATTTCGATTCCAC
CGCCGCCTTCTATGAAAGGTTGGGCTTCGGAATCGTTTTCCGGGACGCCGGCTGGATGATCCTC
